Addgene plasmid #141662: TFORF0689
Purpose: Lentiviral vector for overexpressing transcription factor ORFs with unique 24-bp barcodes. Barcodes facilitate identification of transcription factors in pooled screens.
Depositing lab: Feng Zhang. Depositing organization: Broad Institute. Publication: A transcription factor atlas of directed differentiation. Joung J, Ma S, Tay T, Geiger-Schuller KR, Kirchgatterer PC, Verdine VK, Guo B, Arias-Garcia MA, Allen WE, Singh A, Kuksenko O, Abudayyeh OO, Gootenberg JS, Fu Z, Macrae RK, Buenrostro JD, Regev A, Zhang F. Cell. 2023 Jan 5;186(1):209-229.e26. doi: 10.1016/j.cell.2022.11.026. PubMed 36608654.
Backbone
  Vector backbone: pLX_TRC317
  Backbone manufacturer: Broad Institute Genetic Perturbation Platform
  Backbone size w/o insert (bp): 8264
  Vector type: Mammalian Expression, Lentiviral
  Selectable markers: Puromycin
Growth in bacteria
  Bacterial resistance: Ampicillin, 100 μg/mL
  Growth temperature: 37°C
  Growth strain: NEB Stable
  Copy number: High Copy
Gene/Insert
  Gene/Insert name: HNF4G
  Species: H. sapiens (human)
  Insert size (bp): 1328
  Entrez Gene: HNF4G (a.k.a. NR2A2, NR2A3)
  Promoter: EF1a
  Cloning method: Unknown
  Sequencing primers: 5′ GGGTGGAGACTGAAGTTAGGCCAG; 3′ CACATAGCGTAAAAGGAGCAACATAG
Terms and licenses: Academic/Nonprofit Terms; Industry Terms: Not Available to Industry
Depositor comments: XM_017013374,XM_011517516,XM_017013373,XM_017013375,XM_017013376,ENST00000354370 . The transcription factor ORF portion of this plasmid was synthesized by Genewiz. Please test multiple small colonies in case of plasmid recombination. To make this collection available in a timely manner, a portion of this collection was not fully sequenced by Addgene. If an Addgene verified full plasmid sequence is not available, please contact us prior to placing an order to request the full sequence.
How to cite: TFORF0689 was a gift from Feng Zhang (Addgene plasmid # 141662 ; http://n2t.net/addgene:141662 ; RRID:Addgene_141662)
