[The description below was written by a language model from this plasmid's Addgene catalogue record and pLannotate feature annotations shown in this document.]
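Description:
TFORF0689 is a lentiviral mammalian expression plasmid built on the pLX_TRC317 backbone and carrying the human transcription factor HNF4G (also known as NR2A2/NR2A3) as an overexpression ORF. It belongs to a barcoded transcription factor ORF collection in which each clone carries a unique 24-bp barcode, so that individual factors can be identified in pooled screens, for example in directed differentiation studies. The feature table does not annotate the barcode itself. In bacteria the plasmid is maintained at high copy through a ColE1/pUC-type origin and selected with ampicillin via β-lactamase. An f1 origin and remnants of a lac/T3/T7 cloning region are also present. The depositor notes that the plasmid can recombine, as is common for LTR-containing vectors, and that the ORF portion was made by gene synthesis.

The viral cassette follows a third-generation, self-inactivating design. An RSV promoter fused to a truncated HIV-1 5' LTR drives genomic RNA production in packaging cells, followed by the Ψ packaging signal with a partial gag fragment, the Rev response element for Rev-dependent nuclear export, and a cPPT/CTS element. The cassette ends in a ΔU3 3' LTR followed by an SV40 polyadenylation signal. Within the transferred region, an SV40 early promoter drives puromycin N-acetyltransferase for selecting transduced cells. Downstream, the EF-1α promoter provides strong constitutive expression of the HNF4G coding sequence. A WPRE after the ORF enhances transcript stability and expression. The short U6 promoter fragment annotated between the ORF and the WPRE is too small to be functional and probably reflects residual or linker sequence. No epitope tag or fluorescent reporter is annotated.
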