Features (pLannotate 1.2.2; 31 found; start..end, strand, type, name):
      5..231     +  promoter       RSV promoter: Rous sarcoma virus enhancer/promoter
    232..412     +  LTR            5' LTR (truncated): truncated 5' long terminal repeat (LTR) from HIV-1
    459..584     +  misc_feature   HIV-1 Ψ: packaging signal of human immunodeficiency virus type 1
    568..931     +  CDS            HIV-1 gag (fragment): gag protein from human immunodeficiency virus 1; gag
   1077..1310    +  misc_feature   RRE: The Rev response element (RRE) of HIV-1 allows for Rev-dependent mRNA export from the nucleus to the cytoplasm.
   1687..1713    +  CDS            Rev (fragment): human immunodeficiency virus 1 (HIV-1) Rev protein; rev; enhances nuclear export of unspliced and incompletely spliced viral mRNAs
   1720..1743    +  promoter       SV40 promoter (fragment): SV40 early promoter
   1744..1815    +  promoter       SV40 promoter (fragment): SV40 enhancer and early promoter
   1839..1974    +  rep_origin     SV40 ori: SV40 origin of replication
   2020..2616    +  CDS            PuroR (fragment): puromycin N-acetyltransferase; pac from Streptomyces; confers resistance to puromycin
   2665..2782    +  misc_feature   cPPT/CTS: central polypurine tract and central termination sequence of HIV-1
   2847..2913    +  CDS            small t antigen (fragment): SV40 (simian virus 40) small t antigen
   2920..4098    +  promoter       EF-1α promoter: strong constitutive promoter for human elongation factor EF-1α
   4115..5338    +  CDS            HNF4G: HNF4G_HUMAN - Also known as NR2A2. Experimental evidence at protein level: Swiss-Prot protein existence level 1. Transcription factor. Has a lower transcription activation potential than HNF4-alpha. From Homo sapiens (Human).
   5354..5407    +  promoter       U6 promoter (fragment): RNA polymerase III promoter for human U6 snRNA
   5449..6037    +  misc_feature   WPRE: woodchuck hepatitis virus posttranscriptional regulatory element
   6088..6107    +  misc_feature   cPPT/CTS (fragment): central polypurine tract and central termination sequence of HIV-1
   6109..6342    +  LTR            3' LTR (ΔU3): self-inactivating 3' long terminal repeat (LTR) from HIV-1
   6420..6541    +  polyA_signal   SV40 poly(A) signal: SV40 polyadenylation signal
   6581..6716    +  rep_origin     SV40 ori: SV40 origin of replication
   6737..6755    -  promoter       T7 promoter: promoter for bacteriophage T7 RNA polymerase
   6763..6918    +  CDS            lacZα (fragment): LacZα fragment of β-galactosidase; lacZ fragment
   6923..7351    +  rep_origin     f1 ori (sequence partly withheld): f1 bacteriophage origin of replication; arrow indicates direction of (+) strand synthesis
   7404..7508    +  promoter       AmpR promoter: bla
   7509..8369    +  CDS            AmpR: β-lactamase; bla; confers resistance to ampicillin, carbenicillin, and related antibiotics
   8540..9128    +  rep_origin     ori: high-copy-number ColE1/pMB1/pBR322/pUC origin of replication
   9311..9403    +  CDS            lacI (fragment): lac repressor; lacI; The lac repressor binds to the lac operator to inhibit transcription in E. coli. This inhibition can be relieved by adding lactose or isopropyl-β-D-thiogalactopyranoside (IPTG).
   9416..9437    +  protein_bind   CAP binding site: CAP binding activates transcription in the presence of cAMP. E. coli catabolite activator protein
   9452..9482    +  promoter       lac promoter: promoter for the E. coli lac operon
   9490..9506    +  protein_bind   lac operator: The lac repressor binds to the lac operator to inhibit transcription in E. coli. This inhibition can be relieved by adding lactose or isopropyl-β-D-thiogalactopyranoside (IPTG). lac repressor encoded by lacI
   9551..9569    +  promoter       T3 promoter: promoter for bacteriophage T3 RNA polymerase
>Addgene plasmid #141662 | TFORF0689 | addgene full sequence | sequence record 309794 | Addgene NGS Result
TTAATGTAGTCTTATGCAATACTCTTGTAGTCTTGCAACATGGTAACGATGAGTTAGCAACATGCCTTAC
AAGGAGAGAAAAAGCACCGTGCATGCCGATTGGTGGAAGTAAGGTGGTACGATCGTGCCTTATTAGGAAG
GCAACAGACGGGTCTGACATGGATTGGACGAACCACTGAATTGCCGCATTGCAGAGATATTGTATTTAAG
TGCCTAGCTCGATACATAAACGGGTCTCTCTGGTTAGACCAGATCTGAGCCTGGGAGCTCTCTGGCTAAC
TAGGGAACCCACTGCTTAAGCCTCAATAAAGCTTGCCTTGAGTGCTTCAAGTAGTGTGTGCCCGTCTGTT
GTGTGACTCTGGTAACTAGAGATCCCTCAGACCCTTTTAGTCAGTGTGGAAAATCTCTAGCAGTGGCGCC
CGAACAGGGACTTGAAAGCGAAAGGGAAACCAGAGGAGCTCTCTCGACGCAGGACTCGGCTTGCTGAAGC
GCGCACGGCAAGAGGCGAGGGGCGGCGACTGGTGAGTACGCCAAAAATTTTGACTAGCGGAGGCTAGAAG
GAGAGAGATGGGTGCGAGAGCGTCAGTATTAAGCGGGGGAGAATTAGATCGCGATGGGAAAAAATTCGGT
TAAGGCCAGGGGGAAAGAAAAAATATAAATTAAAACATATAGTATGGGCAAGCAGGGAGCTAGAACGATT
CGCAGTTAATCCTGGCCTGTTAGAAACATCAGAAGGCTGTAGACAAATACTGGGACAGCTACAACCATCC
CTTCAGACAGGATCAGAAGAACTTAGATCATTATATAATACAGTAGCAACCCTCTATTGTGTGCATCAAA
GGATAGAGATAAAAGACACCAAGGAAGCTTTAGACAAGATAGAGGAAGAGCAAAACAAAAGTAAGACCAC
CGCACAGCAAGCGGCCGCTGATCTTCAGACCTGGAGGAGGAGATATGAGGGACAATTGGAGAAGTGAATT
ATATAAATATAAAGTAGTAAAAATTGAACCATTAGGAGTAGCACCCACCAAGGCAAAGAGAAGAGTGGTG
CAGAGAGAAAAAAGAGCAGTGGGAATAGGAGCTTTGTTCCTTGGGTTCTTGGGAGCAGCAGGAAGCACTA
TGGGCGCAGCGTCAATGACGCTGACGGTACAGGCCAGACAATTATTGTCTGGTATAGTGCAGCAGCAGAA
CAATTTGCTGAGGGCTATTGAGGCGCAACAGCATCTGTTGCAACTCACAGTCTGGGGCATCAAGCAGCTC
CAGGCAAGAATCCTGGCTGTGGAAAGATACCTAAAGGATCAACAGCTCCTGGGGATTTGGGGTTGCTCTG
GAAAACTCATTTGCACCACTGCTGTGCCTTGGAATGCTAGTTGGAGTAATAAATCTCTGGAACAGATTTG
GAATCACACGACCTGGATGGAGTGGGACAGAGAAATTAACAATTACACAAGCTTAATACACTCCTTAATT
GAAGAATCGCAAAACCAGCAAGAAAAGAATGAACAAGAATTATTGGAATTAGATAAATGGGCAAGTTTGT
GGAATTGGTTTAACATAACAAATTGGCTGTGGTATATAAAATTATTCATAATGATAGTAGGAGGCTTGGT
AGGTTTAAGAATAGTTTTTGCTGTACTTTCTATAGTGAATAGAGTTAGGCAGGGATATTCACCATTATCG
TTTCAGACCCACCTCCCAACCCCGAGGGGACCCATGCATTGCATCTCAATTAGTCAGCAACCAGGTGTGG
AAAGTCCCCAGGCTCCCCAGCAGGCAGAAGTATGCAAAGCATGCGTCTCAATTAGTCAGCAACCATAGTC
CCGCCCCTAACTCCGCCCATCCCGCCCCTAACTCCGCCCAGTTCCGCCCATTCTCCGCCCCATGGCTGAC
TAATTTTTTTTATTTATGCAGAGGCCGAGGCCGCCTCGGCCTCTGAGCTATTCCAGAAGTAGTGAGGAGG
CTTTTTTGGAGGCCTAGGCTTTTGCAAAAAGCTTTCTAGAGGTACCACCGGAGCTTACCATGACCGAGTA
CAAGCCCACGGTGCGCCTCGCCACCCGCGACGACGTCCCCAGGGCCGTACGCACCCTCGCCGCCGCGTTC
GCCGACTACCCCGCCACGCGCCACACCGTCGATCCGGACCGCCACATCGAGCGGGTCACCGAGCTGCAAG
AACTCTTCCTCACGCGCGTCGGGCTCGACATCGGCAAGGTGTGGGTCGCGGACGACGGCGCCGCCGTGGC
GGTCTGGACCACGCCGGAGAGCGTCGAAGCGGGGGCGGTGTTCGCCGAGATCGGCCCGCGCATGGCCGAG
TTGAGCGGTTCCCGGCTGGCCGCGCAGCAACAGATGGAAGGCCTCCTGGCGCCGCACCGGCCCAAGGAGC
CCGCGTGGTTCCTGGCCACCGTCGGCGTCTCGCCCGACCACCAGGGCAAGGGTCTGGGCAGCGCCGTCGT
GCTCCCCGGAGTGGAGGCGGCCGAGCGCGCCGGGGTGCCCGCCTTCCTGGAGACCTCCGCGCCCCGCAAC
CTCCCCTTCTACGAGCGGCTCGGCTTCACCGTCACCGCCGACGTCGAGGTGCCCGAAGGACCGCGCACCT
GGTGCATGACCCGCAAGCCCGGTGCCAGTTAACGAATTCTAGATCTTGAGACAAATGGCAGTATTCATCC
ACAATTTTAAAAGAAAAGGGGGGATTGGGGGGTACAGTGCAGGGGAAAGAATAGTAGACATAATAGCAAC
AGACATACAAACTAAAGAATTACAAAAACAAATTACAAAAATTCAAAATTTTCGGGTTTATTACAGGGAC
AGCAGAGATCCACTTTGGCGCCGGCTCGAGGCCTGCAGGTGCAAAGATGGATAAAGTTTTAAACAGAGAG
GAATCTTTGCAGCTAATGGACCTTCTAGGTCTTGAAAGGAGTGGGAATTGGCTCCGGTGCCCGTCAGTGG
GCAGAGCGCACATCGCCCACAGTCCCCGAGAAGTTGGGGGGAGGGGTCGGCAATTGAACCGGTGCCTAGA
GAAGGTGGCGCGGGGTAAACTGGGAAAGTGATGTCGTGTACTGGCTCCGCCTTTTTCCCGAGGGTGGGGG
AGAACCGTATATAAGTGCAGTAGTCGCCGTGAACGTTCTTTTTCGCAACGGGTTTGCCGCCAGAACACAG
GTAAGTGCCGTGTGTGGTTCCCGCGGGCCTGGCCTCTTTACGGGTTATGGCCCTTGCGTGCCTTGAATTA
CTTCCACCTGGCTGCAGTACGTGATTCTTGATCCCGAGCTTCGGGTTGGAAGTGGGTGGGAGAGTTCGAG
GCCTTGCGCTTAAGGAGCCCCTTCGCCTCGTGCTTGAGTTGAGGCCTGGCCTGGGCGCTGGGGCCGCCGC
GTGCGAATCTGGTGGCACCTTCGCGCCTGTCTCGCTGCTTTCGATAAGTCTCTAGCCATTTAAAATTTTT
GATGACCTGCTGCGACGCTTTTTTTCTGGCAAGATAGTCTTGTAAATGCGGGCCAAGATCTGCACACTGG
TATTTCGGTTTTTGGGGCCGCGGGCGGCGACGGGGCCCGTGCGTCCCAGCGCACATGTTCGGCGAGGCGG
GGCCTGCGAGCGCGGCCACCGAGAATCGGACGGGGGTAGTCTCAAGCTGGCCGGCCTGCTCTGGTGCCTG
GCCTCGCGCCGCCGTGTATCGCCCCGCCCTGGGCGGCAAGGCTGGCCCGGTCGGCACCAGTTGCGTGAGC
GGAAAGATGGCCGCTTCCCGGCCCTGCTGCAGGGAGCTCAAAATGGAGGACGCGGCGCTCGGGAGAGCGG
GCGGGTGAGTCACCCACACAAAGGAAAAGGGCCTTTCCGTCCTCAGCCGTCGCTTCATGTGACTCCACGG
AGTACCGGGCGCCGTCCAGGCACCTCGATTAGTTCTCGAGCTTTTGGAGTACGTCGTCTTTAGGTTGGGG
GGAGGGGTTTTATGCGATGGAGTTTCCCCACACTGAGTGGGTGGAGACTGAAGTTAGGCCAGCTTGGCAC
TTGATGTAATTCTCCTTGGAATTTGCCCTTTTTGAGTTTGGATCTTGGTTCATTCTCAAGCCTCAGACAG
TGGTTCAAAGTTTTTTTCTTCCATTTCAGGTGTCGTGAGGCTAGCACCGCCACCATGAATACCACAGACA
ACGGTGTCAACTGTCTGTGTGCTATCTGTGGGGACAGAGCAACAGGAAAACACTATGGGGCATCCAGCTG
TGATGGGTGCAAGGGTTTCTTCAGACGCAGCATTCGTAAGAGTCACGTTTATTCTTGCAGGTTCAGTCGG
CAATGTGTTGTTGACAAGGACAAAAGGAATCAATGTAGATATTGTCGATTAAGAAAGTGTTTTAGAGCGG
GAATGAAAAAAGAAGCTGTACAAAATGAACGTGACAGAATAAGCACCAGAAGAAGCACATTTGATGGCAG
CAACATCCCCTCCATTAACACACTGGCACAAGCTGAAGTTCGGTCTCGCCAGATCTCAGTCTCAAGCCCT
GGGTCAAGCACTGACATAAACGTTAAGAAAATTGCAAGTATTGGTGATGTCTGTGAATCTATGAAACAGC
AGCTCTTAGTCTTGGTGGAATGGGCTAAATATATTCCTGCCTTCTGTGAATTACCATTGGATGATCAGGT
GGCACTGTTGAGAGCTCACGCAGGGGAGCACTTACTGCTTGGAGCTACAAAGAGATCCATGATGTATAAA
GATATTTTGCTTTTGGGAAACAACTATGTTATTCACCGCAACAGCTGTGAAGTTGAGATTAGCCGTGTGG
CCAATCGTGTTCTAGATGAGCTGGTTAGACCATTTCAAGAAATCCAGATTGATGACAATGAGTATGCTTG
TTTAAAGGCAATTGTATTTTTTGATCCAGATGCAAAAGGGCTAAGCGATCCAGTAAAAATTAAGAACATG
AGGTTCCAAGTGCAGATCGGTTTGGAGGACTACATCAATGATCGGCAGTATGACTCCCGGGGGAGGTTTG
GAGAGTTGCTTCTGCTCCTGCCCACACTGCAGAGCATCACGTGGCAAATGATTGAGCAAATACAGTTTGT
TAAACTTTTTGGGATGGTTAAAATTGACAATCTACTTCAGGAAATGCTATTAGGTGGGGCTTCCAATGAT
GGCAGTCATCTCCATCATCCAATGCATCCACATTTGTCTCAAGACCCATTAACTGGACAAACTATACTTT
TAGGTCCCATGTCAACACTGGTTCATGCAGACCAGATCTCAACTCCTGAAACCCCACTCCCTTCCCCACC
ACAAGGCTCTGGGCAAGAACAGTACAAAATAGCTGCAAACCAAGCATCAGTCATTTCACACCAGCATCTC
TCCAAACAAAAGCAATTGTAGTAATGAACTAGTCCGTAACTTGAAAGTATTTCGATTTCTTGGCTTTATA
TATCTTGTGGAAAGGACGACCTGTTTCCGATTCAGGAGGAGGAACGCGTTAAGTCGACAATCAACCTCTG
GATTACAAAATTTGTGAAAGATTGACTGGTATTCTTAACTATGTTGCTCCTTTTACGCTATGTGGATACG
CTGCTTTAATGCCTTTGTATCATGCTATTGCTTCCCGTATGGCTTTCATTTTCTCCTCCTTGTATAAATC
CTGGTTGCTGTCTCTTTATGAGGAGTTGTGGCCCGTTGTCAGGCAACGTGGCGTGGTGTGCACTGTGTTT
GCTGACGCAACCCCCACTGGTTGGGGCATTGCCACCACCTGTCAGCTCCTTTCCGGGACTTTCGCTTTCC
CCCTCCCTATTGCCACGGCGGAACTCATCGCCGCCTGCCTTGCCCGCTGCTGGACAGGGGCTCGGCTGTT
GGGCACTGACAATTCCGTGGTGTTGTCGGGGAAATCATCGTCCTTTCCTTGGCTGCTCGCCTGTGTTGCC
ACCTGGATTCTGCGCGGGACGTCCTTCTGCTACGTCCCTTCGGCCCTCAATCCAGCGGACCTTCCTTCCC
GCGGCCTGCTGCCGGCTCTGCGGCCTCTTCCGCGTCTTCGCCTTCGCCCTCAGACGAGTCGGATCTCCCT
TTGGGCCGCCTCCCCGCGTCGACTTTAAGACCAATGACTTACAAGGCAGCTGTAGATCTTAGCCACTTTT
TAAAAGAAAAGGGGGGACTGGAAGGGCTAATTCACTCCCAACGAAGACAAGATCTGCTTTTTGCTTGTAC
TGGGTCTCTCTGGTTAGACCAGATCTGAGCCTGGGAGCTCTCTGGCTAACTAGGGAACCCACTGCTTAAG
CCTCAATAAAGCTTGCCTTGAGTGCTTCAAGTAGTGTGTGCCCGTCTGTTGTGTGACTCTGGTAACTAGA
GATCCCTCAGACCCTTTTAGTCAGTGTGGAAAATCTCTAGCAGTACGTATAGTAGTTCATGTCATCTTAT
TATTCAGTATTTATAACTTGCAAAGAAATGAATATCAGAGAGTGAGAGGAACTTGTTTATTGCAGCTTAT
AATGGTTACAAATAAAGCAATAGCATCACAAATTTCACAAATAAAGCATTTTTTTCACTGCATTCTAGTT
GTGGTTTGTCCAAACTCATCAATGTATCTTATCATGTCTGGCTCTAGCTATCCCGCCCCTAACTCCGCCC
ATCCCGCCCCTAACTCCGCCCAGTTCCGCCCATTCTCCGCCCCATGGCTGACTAATTTTTTTTATTTATG
CAGAGGCCGAGGCCGCCTCGGCCTCTGAGCTATTCCAGAAGTAGTGAGGAGGCTTTTTTGGAGGCCTAGG
GACGTACCCAATTCGCCCTATAGTGAGTCGTATTACGCGCGCTCACTGGCCGTCGTTTTACAACGTCGTG
ACTGGGAAAACCCTGGCGTTACCCAACTTAATCGCCTTGCAGCACATCCCCCTTTCGCCAGCTGGCGTAA
TAGCGAAGAGGCCCGCACCGATCGCCCTTCCCAACAGTTGCGCAGCCTGAATGGCGAATGGG
[124 nt withheld, positions 6923-7046]
C
[91 nt withheld, positions 7048-7138]
A
[49 nt withheld, positions 7140-7188]
CCTTTGACGTTGGAGTCCACGTTCTTT
[37 nt withheld, positions 7216-7252]
ACCCTATCTCGGTCTATTCTTTTGATTTATAAGGGATTTTGCCGATTTCGGCCTATTGGTTAAAAAATGA
GCTGATTTAACAAAAATTTAACGCGAATTTTAACAAAATATTAACGCTTACAATTTAGGTGGCACTTTTC
GGGGAAATGTGCGCGGAACCCCTATTTGTTTATTTTTCTAAATACATTCAAATATGTATCCGCTCATGAG
ACAATAACCCTGATAAATGCTTCAATAATATTGAAAAAGGAAGAGTATGAGTATTCAACATTTCCGTGTC
GCCCTTATTCCCTTTTTTGCGGCATTTTGCCTTCCTGTTTTTGCTCACCCAGAAACGCTGGTGAAAGTAA
AAGATGCTGAAGATCAGTTGGGTGCACGAGTGGGTTACATCGAACTGGATCTCAACAGCGGTAAGATCCT
TGAGAGTTTTCGCCCCGAAGAACGTTTTCCAATGATGAGCACTTTTAAAGTTCTGCTATGTGGCGCGGTA
TTATCCCGTATTGACGCCGGGCAAGAGCAACTCGGTCGCCGCATACACTATTCTCAGAATGACTTGGTTG
AGTACTCACCAGTCACAGAAAAGCATCTTACGGATGGCATGACAGTAAGAGAATTATGCAGTGCTGCCAT
AACCATGAGTGATAACACTGCGGCCAACTTACTTCTGACAACGATCGGAGGACCGAAGGAGCTAACCGCT
TTTTTGCACAACATGGGGGATCATGTAACTCGCCTTGATCGTTGGGAACCGGAGCTGAATGAAGCCATAC
CAAACGACGAGCGTGACACCACGATGCCTGTAGCAATGGCAACAACGTTGCGCAAACTATTAACTGGCGA
ACTACTTACTCTAGCTTCCCGGCAACAATTAATAGACTGGATGGAGGCGGATAAAGTTGCAGGACCACTT
CTGCGCTCGGCCCTTCCGGCTGGCTGGTTTATTGCTGATAAATCTGGAGCCGGTGAGCGTGGGTCTCGCG
GTATCATTGCAGCACTGGGGCCAGATGGTAAGCCCTCCCGTATCGTAGTTATCTACACGACGGGGAGTCA
GGCAACTATGGATGAACGAAATAGACAGATCGCTGAGATAGGTGCCTCACTGATTAAGCATTGGTAACTG
TCAGACCAAGTTTACTCATATATACTTTAGATTGATTTAAAACTTCATTTTTAATTTAAAAGGATCTAGG
TGAAGATCCTTTTTGATAATCTCATGACCAAAATCCCTTAACGTGAGTTTTCGTTCCACTGAGCGTCAGA
CCCCGTAGAAAAGATCAAAGGATCTTCTTGAGATCCTTTTTTTCTGCGCGTAATCTGCTGCTTGCAAACA
AAAAAACCACCGCTACCAGCGGTGGTTTGTTTGCCGGATCAAGAGCTACCAACTCTTTTTCCGAAGGTAA
CTGGCTTCAGCAGAGCGCAGATACCAAATACTGTTCTTCTAGTGTAGCCGTAGTTAGGCCACCACTTCAA
GAACTCTGTAGCACCGCCTACATACCTCGCTCTGCTAATCCTGTTACCAGTGGCTGCTGCCAGTGGCGAT
AAGTCGTGTCTTACCGGGTTGGACTCAAGACGATAGTTACCGGATAAGGCGCAGCGGTCGGGCTGAACGG
GGGGTTCGTGCACACAGCCCAGCTTGGAGCGAACGACCTACACCGAACTGAGATACCTACAGCGTGAGCT
ATGAGAAAGCGCCACGCTTCCCGAAGGGAGAAAGGCGGACAGGTATCCGGTAAGCGGCAGGGTCGGAACA
GGAGAGCGCACGAGGGAGCTTCCAGGGGGAAACGCCTGGTATCTTTATAGTCCTGTCGGGTTTCGCCACC
TCTGACTTGAGCGTCGATTTTTGTGATGCTCGTCAGGGGGGCGGAGCCTATGGAAAAACGCCAGCAACGC
GGCCTTTTTACGGTTCCTGGCCTTTTGCTGGCCTTTTGCTCACATGTTCTTTCCTGCGTTATCCCCTGAT
TCTGTGGATAACCGTATTACCGCCTTTGAGTGAGCTGATACCGCTCGCCGCAGCCGAACGACCGAGCGCA
GCGAGTCAGTGAGCGAGGAAGCGGAAGAGCGCCCAATACGCAAACCGCCTCTCCCCGCGCGTTGGCCGAT
TCATTAATGCAGCTGGCACGACAGGTTTCCCGACTGGAAAGCGGGCAGTGAGCGCAACGCAATTAATGTG
AGTTAGCTCACTCATTAGGCACCCCAGGCTTTACACTTTATGCTTCCGGCTCGTATGTTGTGTGGAATTG
TGAGCGGATAACAATTTCACACAGGAAACAGCTATGACCATGATTACGCCAAGCGCGCAATTAACCCTCA
CTAAAGGGAACAAAAGCTGGAGCTGCAAGC
