>Addgene plasmid #141662 | TFORF0689 | depositor partial sequence | sequence record 277123 | Insert
ACCGCCACCATGAATACCACAGACAACGGTGTCAACTGTCTGTGTGCTATCTGTGGGGACAGAGCAACAG
GAAAACACTATGGGGCATCCAGCTGTGATGGGTGCAAGGGTTTCTTCAGACGCAGCATTCGTAAGAGTCA
CGTTTATTCTTGCAGGTTCAGTCGGCAATGTGTTGTTGACAAGGACAAAAGGAATCAATGTAGATATTGT
CGATTAAGAAAGTGTTTTAGAGCGGGAATGAAAAAAGAAGCTGTACAAAATGAACGTGACAGAATAAGCA
CCAGAAGAAGCACATTTGATGGCAGCAACATCCCCTCCATTAACACACTGGCACAAGCTGAAGTTCGGTC
TCGCCAGATCTCAGTCTCAAGCCCTGGGTCAAGCACTGACATAAACGTTAAGAAAATTGCAAGTATTGGT
GATGTCTGTGAATCTATGAAACAGCAGCTCTTAGTCTTGGTGGAATGGGCTAAATATATTCCTGCCTTCT
GTGAATTACCATTGGATGATCAGGTGGCACTGTTGAGAGCTCACGCAGGGGAGCACTTACTGCTTGGAGC
TACAAAGAGATCCATGATGTATAAAGATATTTTGCTTTTGGGAAACAACTATGTTATTCACCGCAACAGC
TGTGAAGTTGAGATTAGCCGTGTGGCCAATCGTGTTCTAGATGAGCTGGTTAGACCATTTCAAGAAATCC
AGATTGATGACAATGAGTATGCTTGTTTAAAGGCAATTGTATTTTTTGATCCAGATGCAAAAGGGCTAAG
CGATCCAGTAAAAATTAAGAACATGAGGTTCCAAGTGCAGATCGGTTTGGAGGACTACATCAATGATCGG
CAGTATGACTCCCGGGGGAGGTTTGGAGAGTTGCTTCTGCTCCTGCCCACACTGCAGAGCATCACGTGGC
AAATGATTGAGCAAATACAGTTTGTTAAACTTTTTGGGATGGTTAAAATTGACAATCTACTTCAGGAAAT
GCTATTAGGTGGGGCTTCCAATGATGGCAGTCATCTCCATCATCCAATGCATCCACATTTGTCTCAAGAC
CCATTAACTGGACAAACTATACTTTTAGGTCCCATGTCAACACTGGTTCATGCAGACCAGATCTCAACTC
CTGAAACCCCACTCCCTTCCCCACCACAAGGCTCTGGGCAAGAACAGTACAAAATAGCTGCAAACCAAGC
ATCAGTCATTTCACACCAGCATCTCTCCAAACAAAAGCAATTGTAGTAATGAACTAGTCCGTAACTTGAA
AGTATTTCGATTTCTTGGCTTTATATATCTTGTGGAAAGGACGACCTGTTTCCGATTCAGGAGGAGGA
