>Addgene plasmid #141662 | TFORF0689 | depositor partial sequence | sequence record 277124 | Barcode
CCTGTTTCCGATTCAGGAGGAGGA
